>Addgene plasmid #206468 | pAc5.1-PH-mCherry-Nanos (HK65) | addgene full sequence | sequence record 407841 | Addgene NGS Result
CTTCAAGAATTAATTCTATATTCTAAAAACACAAATGATACTTCTAAAAAAAAATCATGAATGGCATCAA
CTCTGAATCAAATCTTTGCAGATGCACCTACTTCTCATTTCCACTGTCACATCATTTTTCCAGATCTCGC
TGCCTGTTATGTGGCCCACAAACCAAGACACGTTTTATGGCCATTAAAGCTGGCTGATCGTCGCCAAACA
CCAAATACATAATGAATATGTACACATTCGAGAAAGAAGCGATCAAAGAAGCGTCTTCGGGCGGAGTAGG
AGAATGCGGAGGAGAAGGAGAACGAGCTGATCTAGTATCTCTCCACAATCCAATGCCAACTGACCAACTG
GCCATATTCGGAGCAATTTGAAGCCAATTTCCATCGCCTGGCGATCGCTCCATTCTTGGCTATATGTTTT
TCACCGTTACCCGGGGCCATTTTCAAAGACTCGTCGGCAAGATAAGATTGTGTCACTCGCTGTCTCTCTT
CATTTGTCGAAGAATGCTGAGGAATTTCGCGATGACGTCGGCGAGTATTTTGAAGAATGAGAATAATTTG
TATTTATACGAAAATCAGTTAGTGGAATTTTCTACAAAAACATGTTATCTATAGATAATTTTGTTGCAAA
ATATGTTGACTATGACAAAGATTGTATGTATATACCTTTAATGTATTCTCATTTTCTTATGTATTTATAA
TGGCAATGATGATACTGATGATATTTTAAGATGATGCCAGACCAAAAGGCTTGAATTTCTGCGTCTTTTG
CCGAACGCAGTGCATGTGCAATTGTTGTTTTTTGGAATATTCAATTTTCGGACTGTCCGCTTTGATTTCA
GTTTCTTGGCTTATTCAAAAAGCAAAGTAAAGCCAAAAAAGCGAGATGGCAATACCAAATGCGGCAAAAC
GGTAGTGGAAGGAAAGGGGTGCGGGGCAGCGGAAGGAAGGGTGGGGCGGGGCGTGGCGGGGTCTGTGGCT
GGGCGCGACGTCACCGACGTTGGAGCCACTCCTTTGACCATGTGTGCGTGTGTGTATTATTCGTGTCTCG
CCACTCGCCGGTTGTTTTTTTCTTTTTATGCTGCGCTCTCTCTAGCGCCATCTCGCTTACGCATGCTCAA
CGCACCGCATGTTGCCGTTTCCTTTTATGCGTCATTTTGGCTCGAAATAGGCAATTATTTAAACAAAGAT
TAGTCAACGAAAACGCTAAAATAAATAAGTCTACAATATGGTTACTTATTGCCATGTGTGTGCAGCCAAC
GATAGCAACAAAAGCAACAACACAGGTGGCTTTCCCTCTTTCACTTTTTGTTTGCAAGCCGCGTGCGAGC
AAGACGGCACGACCGGCAAACGCAATTACGCTGACAAAGAGCAGACGAAGTTTTGGCGAAAAACATCAAG
GCGCCTGATACGAATGCATTTGCAATAACAATTGCGATATTTAATATTGTTTATGAAGCTGTTTGACTTC
AAAACACACAAAAAAAAAAATAAAACAAATTATTTGAAAGAGAATTAGGAATCGGACGCTTATCGTTAGG
GTAACAACAAGAAATGCTTACTGAGTCACAGCCTCTGGAAAACTGCCGCAAGCCAGAGAGAGAGAGAAAA
AGAGGGAGAGCAGCTTAGACCGCATGTGCTTGTGTGTGAGGCGTCTCTCTCTTCGTCTCTGTTGCGCAAA
CGCATAGACTGCACTGAAAAAATCGATTACCTATTTTTTATGAATGAATATTTGCACTATTACTATTCAA
AACTATTAAGATAGCAATCACATTCAATAGCCAAATACTATACCACCTGAGCGATGCAACGAAATGATCA
ATTTGAGCAAAAATGCTGCATATTTAGGACGGCATCATTATAGAAATGCTTCTTGCTGTGTACTTTTCTC
TCGTCTGGCAGCTGTTTCGCCGTTATTGTTAAAACCGGCTTAAGTTAGGTGTGTTTTCTACGACTAGTGA
ATGCCCTACTAGAAGATGTGTGTTGCACAAAATGTCCCTGGAATAACCAATTTGAAGTGCAGATAGCAGT
AAACGTAAGCTAATATGAATATTATTTAACTGTAATGTTTTAATATCGCTGGACATTACTAATAAACCCA
CTATAAACACATGTACATATGTATGTTTTGGCATACAATGAGTAGTTGGGGAAAAAATGTGTAAAAGCAC
CGTGACCATCACAGCATAAAGATAACCAGCTGAAGTATCGAATATGAGTAACCCCCAAATTGAATCACAT
GCCGCAACTGATAGGACCCATGGAAGTACACTCTTCATGGCGATATACAAGACACACACAAGCACGAACA
CCCAGTTGCGGAGGAAATTCTCCGTAAATGAAAACCCAATCGGCGAACAATTCATACCCATATATGGTAA
AAGTTTTGAACGCGACTTGAGAGCGGAGAGCATTGCGGCTGATAAGGTTTTAGCGCTAAGCGGGCTTTAT
AAAACGGGCTGCGGGACCAGTTTTCATATCACTACCGTTTGAGTTCTTGTGCTGTGTGGATACTCCTCCC
GACACAAAGCCGCTCCATCAGCCAGCAGTCGTCTAATCCAGAGACCCCGGATCGGGGTACCAACATGCAC
GGTCTCCAGGATGATCCAGATCTGCAGGCTCTGCTGAAAGGTTCTCAGCTCCTCAAAGTCAAAAGCAGCT
CCTGGCGTCGTGAACGCTTCTACAAACTGCAGGAGGACTGCAAAACCATCTGGCAGGAATCCCGTAAAGT
AATGCGCTCCCCAGAGTCTCAGCTCTTCAGCATTGAGGACATTCAGGAGGTACGTATGGGTCACCGTACC
GAAGGTCTGGAGAAATTCGCTCGCGATATCCCAGAAGATCGCTGCTTCTCTATCGTCTTCAAAGACCAGC
GCAACACCCTGGATCTGATTGCTCCATCTCCAGCAGATGCTCAGCACTGGGTTCAGGGTCTCCGCAAAAT
CATTCACCACTCCGGTTCTATGGACCAGCGTCAGAAAGGTACCATGGTGAGCAAGGGCGAGGAGGATAAC
ATGGCCATCATCAAGGAGTTCATGCGCTTCAAGGTGCACATGGAGGGCTCCGTGAACGGCCACGAGTTCG
AGATCGAGGGCGAGGGCGAGGGCCGCCCCTACGAGGGCACCCAGACCGCCAAGCTGAAGGTGACCAAGGG
TGGCCCCCTGCCCTTCGCCTGGGACATCCTGTCCCCTCAGTTCATGTACGGCTCCAAGGCCTACGTGAAG
CACCCCGCCGACATCCCCGACTACTTGAAGCTGTCCTTCCCCGAGGGCTTCAAGTGGGAGCGCGTGATGA
ACTTCGAGGACGGCGGCGTGGTGACCGTGACCCAGGACTCCTCCCTGCAGGACGGCGAGTTCATCTACAA
GGTGAAGCTGCGCGGCACCAACTTCCCCTCCGACGGCCCCGTAATGCAGAAGAAGACCATGGGCTGGGAG
GCCTCCTCCGAGCGGATGTACCCCGAGGACGGCGCCCTGAAGGGCGAGATCAAGCAGAGGCTGAAGCTGA
AGGACGGCGGCCACTACGACGCTGAGGTCAAGACCACCTACAAGGCCAAGAAGCCCGTGCAGCTGCCCGG
CGCCTACAACGTCAACATCAAGTTGGACATCACCTCCCACAACGAGGACTACACCATCGTGGAACAGTAC
GAACGCGCCGAGGGCCGCCACTCCACCGGCGGCATGGACGAGCTGTACAAGCCAAGCTTGAATTCTGCAA
CGTGCATGTTCCGCAGCAACTTGGAGGGCAGTGGCGCAGCAGCAGATAACTTTTCTGCTTTTCACGCCAG
AGGAGGGCTCAACATTCTGGGCCTGCAGGACATGTATTTGGATACCAGTGGGGCCAACTCGTCGGCCACT
TTGAGTCCGCCCATTACGCCGGTGACCCCTGACCCGTCGACGTCTGCGCAGTCGACGCACTTCCCTTTTC
TGGCCGACAGCGCAGCCACCGCCAATTCGCTCCTTATGCAGCGACAGTACCACTACCACTTGCTGCTCCA
GCAGCAGCAGCAACTGGCCATGGCGCAGCACCAATTGGCGCTGGCTGCATCAGCGGCAGCGGCTAGTGCG
AGTCACCAGCAAACGGACGAGATTGCGCGATCCTTGAAAATCTTTGCGCAGGTGACGACGGGCGCAGCAG
AAAATGCGGCTGGCTCGATGCAGGATGTGATGCAGGAGTTCGCGACCAATGGCTATGCCAGCGATGATCT
CGGTCGCATGTCCTACGGGAGTGCTCCGCCACAGGTGCAAATGCCACCGCAGCAGCAGCATCAGCAACAG
CAGGGGCTGCACCTGCCACTGGGCCGCAATCCTGCCCAGCTGCAGACCAATGGCGGCAACTTAATGCCCA
TTCCACTCGCCACCCACTGGCTGAACAACTACCGGGAGCATCTGAACAACGTGTGGCGAAACATGTCGTA
TATACCAGCCGCTCCCAATACAATGGGTTTGCAGGCCCAAACAGCGGCCACTGTGTCCACCAATCTCGGC
GTGGGAATGGGTCTGGGATTGCCCGTGCAGGGCGAACAGCTGCGCGGAGCTTCCAATTCCAGTAACAATA
ATAACAACAACAAGGTGTACAAGCGTTACAACAGCAAGGCCAAAGAGATCAGCCGCCACTGCGTCTTTTG
TGAGAATAACAACGAACCAGAGGCGGTTATCAATAGCCACTCAGTGCGAGATAACTTTAACCGAGTGCTG
TGCCCCAAACTACGCACCTACGTGTGCCCCATCTGCGGGGCATCTGGGGACTCGGCGCACACGATTAAGT
ACTGCCCCAAGAAGCCGATCATCACCATGGAGGATGCGATCAAGGCGGAATCGTTCCGCCTAGCCAAGAG
CAGTTACTACAAGCAACAGATGAAGGTTTAGGCATGAGATATCCAGCACAGTGGCGGCCGCTCGAGTCTA
GAGGGCCCGCGGTTCGAAGGTAAGCCTATCCCTAACCCTCTCCTCGGTCTCGATTCTACGCGTACCGGTC
ATCATCACCATCACCATTGAGTTTAAACCCGCTGATCAGCCTCGACTGTGCCTTCTAAGGCCTGAGCTCG
CTGATCAGCCTCGATCGAGGATCCAGACATGATAAGATACATTGATGAGTTTGGACAAACCACAACTAGA
ATGCAGTGAAAAAAATGCTTTATTTGTGAAATTTGTGATGCTATTGCTTTATTTGTAACCATTATAAGCT
GCAATAAACAAGTTAACAACAACAATTGCATTCATTTTATGTTTCAGGTTCAGGGGGAGGTGTGGGAGGT
TTTTTAAAGCAAGTAAAACCTCTACAAATGTGGTATGGCTGATTATGATCAGTCGACCGATGCCCTTGAG
AGCCTTCAACCCAGTCAGCTCCTTCCGGTGGGCGCGGGGCATGACTATCGTCGCCGCACTTATGACTGTC
TTCTTTATCATGCAACTCGTAGGACAGGTGCCGGCAGCGCTCTGGGTCATTTTCGGCGAGGACCGCTTTC
GCTGGAGCGCGACGATGATCGGCCTGTCGCTTGCGGTATTCGGAATCTTGCACGCCCTCGCTCAAGCCTT
CGTCACTGGTCCCGCCACCAAACGTTTCGGCGAGAAGCAGGCCATTATCGCCGGCATGGCGGCCGACGCG
CTGGGCTACGTCTTGCTGGCGTTCGCGACGCGAGGCTGGATGGCCTTCCCCATTATGATTCTTCTCGCTT
CCGGCGGCATCGGGATGCCCGCGTTGCAGGCCATGCTGTCCAGGCAGGTAGATGACGACCATCAGGGACA
GCTTCAAGGCCAGCAAAAGGCCAGGAACCGTAAAAAGGCCGCGTTGCTGGCGTTTTTCCATAGGCTCCGC
CCCCCTGACGAGCATCACAAAAATCGATGCTCAAGTCAGAGGTGGCGAAACCCGACAGGACTATAAAGAT
ACCAGGCGTTTCCCCCTGGAAGCTCCCTCGTGCGCTCTCCTGTTCCGACCCTGCCGCTTACCGGATACCT
GTCCGCCTTTCTCCCTTCGGGAAGCGTGGCGCTTTCTCATAGCTCACGCTGTAGGTATCTCAGTTCGGTG
TAGGTCGTTCGCTCCAAGCTGGGCTGTGTGCACGAACCCCCCGTTCAGCCCGACCGCTGCGCCTTATCCG
GTAACTATCGTCTTGAGTCCAACCCGGTAAGACACGACTTATCGCCACTGGCAGCAGCCACTGGTAACAG
GATTAGCAGAGCGAGGTATGTAGGCGGTGCTACAGAGTTCTTGAAGTGGTGGCCTAACTACGGCTACACT
AGAAGGACAGTATTTGGTATCTGCGCTCTGCTGAAGCCAGTTACCTTCGGAAAAAGAGTTGGTAGCTCTT
GATCCGGCAAACAAACCACCGCTGGTAGCGGTGGTTTTTTTGTTTGCAAGCAGCAGATTACGCGCAGAAA
AAAAGGATCTCAAGAAGATCCTTTGATCTTTTCTACGGGGTCTGACGCTCAGTGGAACGAAAACTCACGT
TAAGGGATTTTGGTCATGAGATTATCAAAAAGGATCTTCACCTAGATCCTTTTAAATTAAAAATGAAGTT
TTAAATCAATCTAAAGTATATATGAGTAAACTTGGTCTGACAGTTACCAATGCTTAATCAGTGAGGCACC
TATCTCAGCGATCTGTCTATTTCGTTCATCCATAGTTGCCTGACTCCCCGTCGTGTAGATAACTACGATA
CGGGAGGGCTTACCATCTGGCCCCAGTGCTGCAATGATACCGCGAGACCCACGCTCACCGGCTCCAGATT
TATCAGCAATAAACCAGCCAGCCGGAAGGGCCGAGCGCAGAAGTGGTCCTGCAACTTTATCCGCCTCCAT
CCAGTCTATTAATTGTTGCCGGGAAGCTAGAGTAAGTAGTTCGCCAGTTAATAGTTTGCGCAACGTTGTT
GCCATTGCTGCAGGCATCGTGGTGTCACGCTCGTCGTTTGGTATGGCTTCATTCAGCTCCGGTTCCCAAC
GATCAAGGCGAGTTACATGATCCCCCATGTTGTGCAAAAAAGCGGTTAGCTCCTTCGGTCCTCCGATCGT
TGTCAGAAGTAAGTTGGCCGCAGTGTTATCACTCATGGTTATGGCAGCACTGCATAATTCTCTTACTGTC
ATGCCATCCGTAAGATGCTTTTCTGTGACTGGTGAGTACTCAACCAAGTCATTCTGAGAATAGTGTATGC
GGCGACCGAGTTGCTCTTGCCCGGCGTCAACACGGGATAATACCGCGCCACATAGCAGAACTTTAAAAGT
GCTCATCATTGGAAAACGTTCTTCGGGGCGAAAACTCTCAAGGATCTTACCGCTGTTGAGATCCAGTTCG
ATGTAACCCACTCGTGCACCCAACTGATCTTCAGCATCTTTTACTTTCACCAGCGTTTCTGGGTGAGCAA
AAACAGGAAGGCAAAATGCCGCAAAAAAGGGAATAAGGGCGACACGGAAATGTTGAATACTCATACTCTT
CCTTTTTCAATATTATTGAAGCATTTATCAGGGTTATTGTCTCATGAGCGGATACATATTTGAATGTATT
TAGAAAAATAAACAAATAGGGGTTCCGCGCACATTTCCCCGAAAAGTGCCACCTGACGTCTAAGAAACCA
TTATTATCATGACATTAACCTATAAAAATAGGCGTATCACGAGGCCCTTTCGT
Features (pLannotate 1.2.2; 11 found; start..end, strand, type, name):
     56..2565    +  promoter       Ac5 promoter: Drosophila melanogaster actin 5C promoter
   2585..2977    +  CDS            Plcd1 (fragment): PLCD1_RAT - Experimental evidence at protein level: Swiss-Prot protein existence level 1. The production of the second messenger molecules diacylglycerol (DAG) and inositol 1,4,5-trisphosphate (IP3) is mediated by activated phosphatidylinositol-specific phospholipase C enzymes (PubMed:16000311). Essential for trophoblast and placental development (By similarity). Binds phosphatidylinositol 4,5-bisphosphate (By similarity). From Rattus norvegicus (Rat).
   2984..3691    +  CDS            mCherry: mCherry is a basic (constitutively fluorescent) red fluorescent protein published in 2004, derived from Discosoma sp.. It is reported to be a very rapidly-maturing monomer with low acid sensitivity.
   3716..4858    +  CDS            nos: NANOS_DROME - Experimental evidence at protein level: Swiss-Prot protein existence level 1. Maternal RNA-binding protein that is required for germ cells proliferation and self-renewal. Acts by forming a complex with pum and brat that regulates translation and mRNA stability. The complex binds to the Nanos Response Element (NRE), a 16 bp sequence in the hb mRNA 3'-UTR and prevents its translation. Controls posterior development. Rescuing factor for the abdominal defect of posterior group mutants. The other posterior group genes are not required for nanos function but rather play a role in local
   4919..4960    +  CDS            V5 tag: epitope tag from simian virus 5
   5060..5194    -  polyA_signal   SV40 poly(A) signal: SV40 polyadenylation signal
   5217..5301    -  CDS            large T antigen (fragment): large T antigen from SV40 (simian virus 40)
   5302..5749    +  CDS            TcR (fragment): tetracycline efflux protein; tet; confers resistance to tetracycline
   5795..6383    -  rep_origin     ori: high-copy-number ColE1/pMB1/pBR322/pUC origin of replication
   6554..7414    -  CDS            AmpR: β-lactamase; bla; confers resistance to ampicillin, carbenicillin, and related antibiotics
   7415..7519    -  promoter       AmpR promoter: bla
