[The description below was written by a language model from this plasmid's Addgene catalogue record and pLannotate feature annotations shown in this document.]
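Description:
pAc5.1-PH-mCherry-Nanos (HK65) is an insect expression plasmid built on a pAc5.1-derived backbone that already carries a PH-mCherry fusion module. It is intended for transfection into Drosophila Schneider cells. In bacteria it is maintained as a high-copy plasmid through a ColE1/pUC-type origin and selected with ampicillin via the β-lactamase gene and its native promoter. The feature table also detects short fragments of a tetracycline resistance gene and of SV40 large T antigen. These appear to be non-functional backbone remnants rather than working parts.

Expression is driven by the constitutive Drosophila actin 5C promoter. The coding region begins with a fragment of rat phospholipase C delta 1 corresponding to its pleckstrin homology (PH) domain, which binds phosphatidylinositol 4,5-bisphosphate and so anchors fusion proteins at the plasma membrane. This is followed by the monomeric red fluorescent protein mCherry and then Drosophila melanogaster Nanos (nos), a maternal RNA-binding translational repressor, recorded as carrying an M24E mutation. A V5 epitope tag is annotated downstream of the insert, but the record does not state whether it is in frame and translated. An SV40 polyadenylation signal lies after the cassette.

The stated purpose is Nanos expression in Schneider cells for imaging, in the context of a colocalization assay for direct protein-protein interactions. In such an assay, the membrane-tethered red Nanos fusion would presumably serve as an anchored bait. Relocalization of a co-expressed, differently labelled partner to the membrane would then indicate binding. The record does not explain the rationale for the M24E substitution.
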