Addgene plasmid #206468: pAc5.1-PH-mCherry-Nanos (HK65)
Purpose: Nanos expression in Schneider cells for imaging
Depositing lab: Mandy Jeske. Depositing organization: Universitaet Heidelberg. Publication: ReLo is a simple and rapid colocalization assay to identify and characterize direct protein-protein interactions. Salgania HK, Metz J, Jeske M. Nat Commun. 2024 Apr 3;15(1):2875. doi: 10.1038/s41467-024-47233-4. PubMed 38570497.
Backbone
  Vector backbone: HK049-pAc5.1 PH mcherry FspAI
  Vector type: Insect Expression
Growth in bacteria
  Bacterial resistance: Ampicillin, 100 μg/mL
  Growth temperature: 37°C
  Growth strain: DH5alpha
  Copy number: High Copy
Gene/Insert
  Gene/Insert name: Nanos
  Species: D. melanogaster (fly)
  Mutation: M24E
  Entrez Gene: nos (a.k.a. Dmel_CG5637, CG5637, DRONANOS, Dmel\CG5637, Dronanos, NANOS, NOS, Nanos, Nos, l(3)07117, l(3)j3B6, l(3)j4B6, nNOS)
  Tag / fusion protein: PH mcherry (N terminal on insert)
  Cloning method: Restriction Enzyme; 5′ cloning site Unknown (unknown if destroyed)
Terms and licenses: Academic/Nonprofit Terms; Industry Terms: Not Available to Industry
Depositor comments: Please visit https://www.biorxiv.org/content/10.1101/2022.03.04.482790v2 for bioRxiv preprint.
How to cite: pAc5.1-PH-mCherry-Nanos (HK65) was a gift from Mandy Jeske (Addgene plasmid # 206468 ; http://n2t.net/addgene:206468 ; RRID:Addgene_206468)
